>Addgene plasmid #216467 | pPOM042_P15678_MultiGeneBackbone | addgene full sequence | sequence record 428700 | Addgene NGS Result
CCGAGCGGCCGCTTATTTGCCGACTACCTTGGTGATCTCGCCTTTCACGTAGTGGACAAATTCTTCCAAC
TGATCTGCGCGCGAGGCCAAGCGATCTTCTTCTTGTCCAAGATAAGCCTGTCTAGCTTCAAGTATGACGG
GCTGATACTGGGCCGGCAGGCGCTCCATTGCCCAGTCGGCAGCGACATCCTTCGGCGCGATTTTGCCGGT
TACTGCGCTGTACCAAATGCGGGACAACGTAAGCACTACATTTCGCTCATCGCCAGCCCAGTCGGGCGGC
GAGTTCCATAGCGTTAAGGTTTCATTTAGCGCCTCAAATAGATCCTGTTCAGGAACCGGATCAAAGAGTT
CCTCCGCCGCTGGACCTACCAAGGCAACGCTATGTTCTCTTGCTTTTGTCAGCAAGATAGCCAGATCAAT
GTCGATCGTGGCTGGCTCGAAGATACCCGCAAGAATGTCATTGCGCTGCCATTCTCCAAATTGCAGTTCG
CGCTTAGCTGGATAACGCCACGGAATGATGTCGTCGTGCACAACAATGGTGACTTCTACAGCGCGGAGAA
TCTCGCTCTCTCCAGGGGAAGCCGAAGTTTCCAAAAGGTCGTTGATCAAAGCTCGCCGCGTTGTTTCATC
AAGCCTTACGGTCACCGTAACCAGCAAATCAATATCACTGTGTGGCTTCAGGCCGCCATCCACTGCGGAG
CCGTACAAATGTACGGCCAGCAACGTCGGTTCGAGATGGCGCTCGATGACGCCAACTACCTCTGATAGTT
GAGTCGATACTTCGGCGATCACCGCTTCCCTCATAATGTTTAACTTTGTTTTAGGGCGACTGCCCTGCTG
CGTAACATCGTTGCTGCTCCATAACATCAAACATCGACCCACGGCGTAACGCGCTTGCTGCTTGGATGCC
CGAGGCATAGACTGTACCCCAAAAAAACAGTCATAACAAGCCATGAAAACCGCCACTGCGCCGTTACCAC
CGCTGCGTTCGGTCAAGGTTCTGGACCAGTTGCGTGAGCGCATACGCTACTTGCATTACAGCTTACGAAC
CGAACAGGCTTATGTCCACTGGGTTCGTGCCTTCATCCGTTTCCACGGTGTGCGTCACCCGGCAACCTTG
GGTAGCAGCGAAGTCGAGGCATTTCTGTCCTGGCTGGTCATGACCAAAATCCCTTAACGTGAGTTTTCGT
TCCACTGAGCGTCAGACCCCGTAGAAAAGATCAAAGGATCTTCTTGAGATCCTTTTTTTCTGCGCGTAAT
CTGCTGCTTGCAAACAAAAAAACCACCGCTACCAGCGGTGGTTTGTTTGCCGGATCAAGAGCTACCAACT
CTTTTTCCGAAGGTAACTGGCTTCAGCAGAGCGCAGATACCAAATACTGTTCTTCTAGTGTAGCCGTAGT
TAGGCCACCACTTCAAGAACTCTGTAGCACCGCCTACATACCTCGCTCTGCTAATCCTGTTACCAGTGGC
TGCTGCCAGTGGCGATAAGTCGTGTCTTACCGGGTTGGACTCAAGACGATAGTTACCGGATAAGGCGCAG
CGGTCGGGCTGAACGGGGGGTTCGTGCACACAGCCCAGCTTGGAGCGAACGACCTACACCGAACTGAGAT
ACCTACAGCGTGAGCTATGAGAAAGCGCCACGCTTCCCGAAGGGAGAAAGGCGGACAGGTATCCGGTAAG
CGGCAGGGTCGGAACAGGAGAGCGCACGAGGGAGCTTCCAGGGGGAAACGCCTGGTATCTTTATAGTCCT
GTCGGGTTTCGCCACCTCTGACTTGAGCGTCGATTTTTGTGATGCTCGTCAGGGGGGCGGAGCCTATGGA
AAAACGCCAGCAACGCGGCCTTTTTACGGTTCCTGGCCTTTTGCTGGCCTTTTGCTCACATGTTCTTTCC
TGCGTTATCCCCTGATTCTGTGGATAACCGTGCGGCCGCCAATATGCTTACATAATGAGTGAGTGTCATT
ATTGAGGAATGCCATGTCAGATTTGACACAACTCAGAACTTATTAACTTTTTATGATTGGAACTTTTGTT
TTGCCCAAGGAATTTTTAATGGAAGAAGTTGTTTTATAAATGATATTGAATTTATATCCACTCTTTTTAG
CGCATTTGCATCTCTACTTTAGGTTCTTCTTTGACTAGATTCTAGGATGCGTATTGGATATACTGGTCTT
TGAATCATTGTCGAAAAAAAAATTCATGGTTGTACCCATGAGCAAACTGCTTTTGTGGTTATCCATGTGC
TTCTTTTGTTCAGCATCTATCTTCTTAATCGCATGGAAGATTTGATTTAAACCAAAAGAAATATTGTTAA
ACTTTGACAGAAGCTTTAAATTTTGATTCCATACATTAAATGGATAAAACTCCTGAAGCTTAGCTACAAA
TCCCACTGGCTATATGTATGCATTTGTGTTAAAAAAGTTTGTATAGATTATTTAATCTACTCAGCATTCT
TTCTCTAAATAGGAATTTGTTACTTAATGGAGAAAAAAATGTTTCGATTTACCTAGTGTATTTGTTTGTA
TACTCACGTTTAATTTCAAACATCCATTCTATCTTGTGTAATTTTTGGCATGGTGAAAAAGATAATCAGC
CTTATAATCTTTACAAAAGTAAGAAATTCTGTAAATAAGCCTTAATGCCCTTGCTTTAAATTAAAATGGT
TCTTTTTCATGATAATGTTTGCACTTTGTGAATATATTTTAGATAGTTCTGTGAGGTATAATTAAGATGT
TTTAGAGACTTATACAATTTTGTCTTTATAAATTCTTAATTGATTTTACCATCCCAGTTTAACTATGCTT
CGTCGGCATCTCTGCACATGTCGTGTTTTCTTACCGTATTGTCCTACCAAGAACCTCTTTTTTGCTTGGA
TCGAAATTAAAGGTTTAAAAGCAAAGTTATGGATGCTAGAGTATTTCAAAGCTATTCAGCTAGAGCTGAG
GGGATGAAAAATCCCATTGCCAAGGAATTGTTGGCTTTGATGGAAGAAAAGCAAAGCAACTTGTCAGTCG
CGGTCGATTTGACGAAGAAATCCGAAATCTTAGAATTGGTAGATAAAATTGGACCCTATGTCTGTGTTAT
CAAGACACATATTGACGTTGTCGAGGATTTCGACCAGGATATGGTAGAAAAACTGGTGGCCTTAGGTAAA
AAGCATCGTTTTCTTATCTTTGAGGATCGCAAATTCGCAGACATTGGAAATACCGTCAAGCTACAATATG
CATCTGGTGTGTACAAAATTGCTTCTTGGGCTCATATCACAAATTGCCATACAGTGCCAGGCGAGGGTAT
TATACAAGGCCTCAAAGAAGTTGGTTTACCTTTGGGACGTGGACTCTTGCTTTTGGCTGAAATGTCTTCC
AAAGGCTCTTTGGCTACTGGTTCCTACACAGAGAAAACCTTAGAATGGTTTGAGAAGCATACCGATTTTT
GCTTTGGCTTTATAGCTGGTCGTCGATTTCCTAACCTTCAAAGCGACTACATAACTATGTCCCCTGGTAT
CGGCTTGGATGTTAAAGGTGACGGGCTGGGACAGCAATATCGTACTCCTGAAGAAGTGATTGTAAACTGC
GGTAGCGATATCATCATTGTTGGTCGTGGAGTCTATGGAGCTGGTCGTAATCCTGTTGTCGAAGCCAAGA
GATATAGAGAAGCTGGTTGGAAGGCATATCAGCAAAGACTTTCTCAGCATTAAAAAAAGACTAATGTAAA
ATTTTTTTGGTTGGTTATTGAAAAAGTCGATGCCTTGTTTGCGTTTGTTTTCCTAGGCGTTTTATGTCAG
AAGGCATTTAGAATTAGTATACAAGTACTCTTTGGTAAAATTTTATGTAGCGACTAAAATATTAACTATT
ATAGATAAACACCTTGGGAATAAAAAGTAATTTGCTATAGTAATTTATTAAACATGCTCCTACAACATTA
CCACAATCTTTTCTCTTGGATTGACATTGAATAAGAAAAGAGTGAATTTTTTTAGACTTGTAATGATAAC
TATGTACAAAGCCAATGAAAGATGTATGTAGATGAATGTAAAATACCATGTAGACAAACAAGATAAAACT
TGGTTATAAACATTGGTGTTGGAACAGAATAAATTAGATGTCAAAAAGTTTCGTCAATATCACAAGCTTC
CCTGAATTCGCATCTAGACTGATGAGACGTGGTAGAGCCACAAACAGCCGGTACAAGCAACGATCTCCAG
GACCATCTGAATCATGCGCGGATGACACGAACTCACGACGGCGATCACAGACATTAACCCACAGTACAGA
CACTGCGACAACGTGGCAATTCGTCGCAATACAACGTGAGACCGAAAGTGAAACGTGATTTCATGCGTCA
TTTTGAACATTTTGTAAATCTTATTTAATAATGTGTGCGGCAATTCACATTTAATTTATGAATGTTTTCT
TAACATCGCGGCAACTCAAGAAACGGCAGGTTCGGATCTTAGCTACTAGAGAAAGAGGAGAAATACTAGA
TGCGTAAAGGCGAAGAGCTGTTCACTGGTGTCGTCCCTATTCTGGTGGAACTGGATGGTGATGTCAACGG
TCATAAGTTTTCCGTGCGTGGCGAGGGTGAAGGTGACGCAACTAATGGTAAACTGACGCTGAAGTTCATC
TGTACTACTGGTAAACTGCCGGTTCCTTGGCCGACTCTGGTAACGACGCTGACTTATGGTGTTCAGTGCT
TTGCTCGTTATCCGGACCATATGAAGCAGCATGACTTCTTCAAGTCCGCCATGCCGGAAGGCTATGTGCA
GGAACGCACGATTTCCTTTAAGGATGACGGCACGTACAAAACGCGTGCGGAAGTGAAATTTGAAGGCGAT
ACCCTGGTAAACCGCATTGAGCTGAAAGGCATTGACTTTAAAGAGGACGGCAATATCCTGGGCCATAAGC
TGGAATACAATTTTAACAGCCACAATGTTTACATCACCGCCGATAAACAAAAAAATGGCATTAAAGCGAA
TTTTAAAATTCGCCACAACGTGGAGGATGGCAGCGTGCAGCTGGCTGATCACTACCAGCAAAACACTCCA
ATCGGTGATGGTCCTGTTCTGCTGCCAGACAATCACTATCTGAGCACGCAAAGCGTTCTGTCTAAAGATC
CGAACGAGAAACGCGATCATATGGTTCTGCTGGAGTTCGTAACCGCAGCGGGCATCACGCATGGTATGGA
TGAACTGTACAAATGACCAGGCATCAAATAAAACGAAAGGCTCAGTCGAAAGACTGGGCCTTTCGTTTTA
TCTGTTGTTTGTCGGTGAACGCTCTCTACTAGAGTCACACTGGCTCACCTTCGGGTGGGCCTTTCTGCGT
TTATAGGTCTCAGCTGGAAATCTGCTCGTCAGTGGTGCTCACACTGACGAATCATGTACAGATCATACCG
ATGACTGCCTGGCGACTCACAACTAAGCAAGACAGCCGGAACCAGCGCCGGCGAACACCACTGCATATAT
GGCATATCACAACAGTCCACGTCTCAAGCAGTTACAGAGATGTTACGAACCACTAGTGCACTGCAGTACA
GTTTAGCTTGCCTCGTCCCCGCCGGGTCACCCGGCCAGCGACATGGAGGCCCAGAATACCCTCCTTGACA
GTCTTGACGTGCGCAGCTCAGGGGCATGATGTGACTGTCGCCCGTACATTTAGCCCATACATCCCCATGT
ATAATCATTTGCATCCATACATTTTGATGGCCGCACGGCGCGAAGCAAAAATTACGGCTCCTCGCTCCAG
ACCTGCGAGCAGGGAAACGCTCCCCTCACAGACGCGTTGAATTGTCCCCACGCCGCGCCCCTGTAGAGAA
ATATAAAAGGTTAGGATTTGCCACTGAGGTTCTTCTTTCATATACTTCCTTTTAAAATCTTGCTAGGATA
CAGTTCTCACATCACATCCGAACATAAACAAAAATGGGTAAGGAAAAGACTCACGTTTCGAGGCCGCGAT
TAAATTCCAACATGGATGCTGATTTATATGGGTATAAATGGGCTCGCGATAATGTCGGGCAATCAGGTGC
GACAATCTATCGATTGTATGGGAAGCCCGATGCGCCAGAGTTGTTTCTGAAACATGGCAAAGGTAGCGTT
GCCAATGATGTTACAGATGAGATGGTCAGACTAAACTGGCTGACGGAATTTATGCCTCTTCCGACCATCA
AGCATTTTATCCGTACTCCTGATGATGCATGGTTACTCACCACTGCGATCCCCGGCAAAACAGCATTCCA
GGTATTAGAAGAATATCCTGATTCAGGTGAAAATATTGTTGATGCGCTGGCAGTGTTCCTGCGCCGGTTG
CATTCGATTCCTGTTTGTAATTGTCCTTTTAACAGCGATCGCGTATTTCGTCTGGCTCAGGCGCAATCAC
GAATGAATAACGGTTTGGTTGATGCGAGTGATTTTGATGACGAGCGTAATGGCTGGCCTGTTGAACAAGT
CTGGAAAGAAATGCATAAGCTTTTGCCATTCTCACCGGATTCAGTCGTCACTCATGGTGATTTCTCACTT
GATAACCTTATTTTTGACGAGGGGAAATTAATAGGTTGTATTGATGTTGGACGAGTCGGAATCGCAGACC
GATACCAGGATCTTGCCATCCTATGGAACTGCCTCGGTGAGTTTTCTCCTTCATTACAGAAACGGCTTTT
TCAAAAATATGGTATTGATAATCCTGATATGAATAAATTGCAGTTTCATTTGATGCTCGATGAGTTTTTC
TAAAGTAACTGACAATAAAAAGATTCTTGTTTTCAAGAACTTGTCATTTGTATAGTTTTTTTATATTGTA
GTTGTTCTATTTTAATCAAATGTTAGCGTGATTTATATTTTTTTTCGCCTCGACATCATCTGCCCAGATG
CGAAGTTAAGTGCGCAGAAAGTAATATCATGCGTCAATCGTATGTGAATGCTGGTCGCTATACTGGAGTT
TATTATTCAAAACTAGTATACTTTTTCTCGGAGTATAATACACAATATCGGTGCAAATAGGTTTTAAAAT
TGCTCCAATCACATGTTCTTAAGAAAAAAACGTCAAAAGAAATCTAAGTATTCCCAAAATAATTCCTCCT
GACATGAGAAGAATAAAAAACACTAAGATGCATTGTCAGTATGAAACACAAGCCAAAGTTGCTAACAATA
GGATCAATTCTTACTTACTGGCAATGTTACGAGGAATCTTGGTAGGAGGATGTTTGGCAACATAACGTTC
TTTTGAATTTGTTTTTACACGACGAGTAATGTTCTTCTGAAACTGTGTGTTTGCACGACGCTGAGAGGGA
GTTTGAACCGTCTAAAAGACATAGTTAGGATCCATGATGCACAGATTTCTAAAGATAAAACTACTTACAG
GCATGTTGGTTTATTAAAAAAGAAAAACAGGAATGATAAGAGGGAAAGAATACGTGTACAGAGCA
Features (pLannotate 1.2.2; 11 found; start..end, strand, type, name):
     16..804     -  CDS            aadA: S3AD_ECOLX - Experimental evidence at protein level: Swiss-Prot protein existence level 1. Mediates bacterial resistance to the antibiotics streptomycin and spectinomycin. From Escherichia coli.
    811..867     -  CDS            GmR (fragment): gentamycin acetyltransferase; aacC1; confers resistance to gentamycin
   1043..1066    -  promoter       Pc promoter (fragment): intI1 (promoter lies within the coding sequence); class 1 integron promoter
   1234..1822    +  rep_origin     ori: high-copy-number ColE1/pMB1/pBR322/pUC origin of replication
   2899..3693    +  CDS            S. pombe ura4: orotidine 5'-phosphate decarboxylase, required for uracil biosynthesis; Schizosaccharomyces pombe ura4
   4480..5193    +  CDS            superfolder GFP: GFP variant that folds robustly even when fused to poorly folded proteins (Pédelacq et al., 2006)
   5205..5276    +  terminator     rrnB T1 terminator: transcription terminator T1 from the E. coli rrnB gene
   5292..5319    +  terminator     T7Te terminator: phage T7 early transcription terminator
   5570..6925    +  gene           kanMX: yeast selectable marker conferring kanamycin resistance (Wach et al., 1994)
   6728..6925    +  terminator     TEF terminator: Ashbya gossypii TEF terminator
   7022..7291    -  CDS            tam14: TAM14_SCHPO - Experimental evidence at transcript level: Swiss-Prot protein existence level 2. May interact with target proteins during translocation into the lumen of the endoplasmic reticulum. May protect unfolded target proteins against degradation and facilitate correct glycosylation (By similarity). From Schizosaccharomyces pombe (strain 972 / ATCC 24843) (Fission yeast).
