[The description below was written by a language model from this plasmid's Addgene catalogue record and pLannotate feature annotations shown in this document.]
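Description:
pPOM042_P15678_MultiGeneBackbone is an empty integration backbone from the POMBOX fission yeast cloning toolkit, built on pYTK091 and designed to receive multigene assemblies for insertion into the Schizosaccharomyces pombe genome at the ura4 locus. In the YeastToolkit MoClo grammar it occupies part positions 1, 5, 6, 7 and 8, meaning it supplies the connector, yeast marker, homology and bacterial maintenance functions in a single piece, leaving the remaining positions open for the user's assembled transcription units. In E. coli it is propagated at high copy from a ColE1/pUC-type origin and selected with spectinomycin through the aadA gene. Short fragments of a gentamicin resistance gene and a class 1 integron Pc promoter sit next to aadA and appear to be remnants of the resistance cassette's origin.

The cloning site is marked by a superfolder GFP drop-out cassette followed by the bacterial rrnB T1 and T7Te terminators. Successful Golden Gate assembly replaces this cassette, so correct clones can be told apart from green parental colonies. The promoter driving GFP is not annotated. Flanking the drop-out and marker region, the feature table shows the S. pombe ura4 coding sequence on one side and the tam14 coding sequence on the other. These are consistent with being the homology regions that direct recombination to the ura4 locus, although the record does not define the arm boundaries or how the plasmid is linearised. A kanMX cassette with the Ashbya gossypii TEF terminator lies between the GFP cassette and tam14 and provides G418 selection of yeast integrants. No yeast replication origin is annotated, in keeping with an integrative design. The vector carries no insert of its own.
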