Addgene plasmid #216467: pPOM042_P15678_MultiGeneBackbone
Purpose: (Empty Backbone) Empty integration vector for genomic integration for multigene into S. pombe. Targets Ura4 locus. Part type 15678 following the YeastToolkit MoClo grammar. Contains GFP drop out.
Depositing lab: Tomáš Pluskal. Depositing organization: Institute of Organic Chemistry and Biochemistry, Academy of Sciences of the Czech Republic. Publication: POMBOX: A Fission Yeast Cloning Toolkit for Molecular and Synthetic Biology. Hebra T, Smrckova H, Elkatmis B, Prevorovsky M, Pluskal T. ACS Synth Biol. 2023 Nov 22. doi: 10.1021/acssynbio.3c00529. PubMed 37991801.
Backbone
  Vector backbone: pYTK091
  Vector type: Yeast Expression, Synthetic Biology
  Selectable markers: Neomycin (select with G418)
Growth in bacteria
  Bacterial resistance: Spectinomycin, 50 μg/mL
  Growth temperature: 37°C
  Growth strain: DH5alpha
  Copy number: High Copy
Gene/Insert
  Gene/Insert name: None
Terms and licenses: Academic/Nonprofit Terms; Industry Terms: Not Available to Industry
How to cite: pPOM042_P15678_MultiGeneBackbone was a gift from Tomáš Pluskal (Addgene plasmid # 216467 ; http://n2t.net/addgene:216467 ; RRID:Addgene_216467)
